Addgene plasmid #108355: UAS:bloSwitch
Purpose: UAS driven green to red switch reporter for B3 recombinase expression
Depositing lab: Harold Burgess. Depositing organization: National Institute of Child Health and Human Development (NICHD). Publication: Presynaptic Inhibition Selectively Gates Auditory Transmission to the Brainstem Startle Circuit. Tabor KM, Smith TS, Brown M, Bergeron SA, Briggman KL, Burgess HA. Curr Biol. 2018 Aug 20;28(16):2527-2535.e8. doi: 10.1016/j.cub.2018.06.020. Epub 2018 Aug 2. PubMed 30078569.
Backbone
  Vector backbone: pUC19
  Backbone size w/o insert (bp): 2700
  Total vector size (bp): 6639
  Vector type: Zebrafish expression
Growth in bacteria
  Bacterial resistance: Ampicillin, 100 μg/mL
  Growth temperature: 37°C
  Growth strain: DH5alpha
  Copy number: High Copy
Gene/Insert
  Gene/Insert name: UAS:[Ubiquitin-C-intron]-[blown-out site]-nuclear-GFP-[beta-globin-polyA]-[blown out site]-[membrane TagRFPT]
  Species: Synthetic
  Mutation: Zebrafish codon optimized
  Promoter: lac
  Cloning method: Unknown
  Sequencing primers: 5′ M13
Terms and licenses: Academic/Nonprofit Terms; Industry Terms: Not Available to Industry
Depositor comments: Cloning was via SLiCE (Seamless Ligation Cloning Extract).
How to cite: UAS:bloSwitch was a gift from Harold Burgess (Addgene plasmid # 108355 ; http://n2t.net/addgene:108355 ; RRID:Addgene_108355)
