[The description below was written by a language model from this plasmid's Addgene catalogue record and pLannotate feature annotations shown in this document.]
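Description:
UAS:bloSwitch is a 6,639 bp zebrafish expression plasmid built on a pUC19 backbone. It is propagated in E. coli at high copy through the ColE1/pUC-type origin and selected with ampicillin via the β-lactamase (AmpR) gene. Residual pUC elements flank the insert, including the lac promoter and operator, a CAP binding site and fragments of lacI and lacZα. The catalogue lists "lac" as the promoter, but this is a backbone remnant. Expression of the payload in fish is driven by the UAS cassette.

The synthetic, zebrafish codon-optimized insert begins with an array of Gal4-binding UAS repeats (annotated as multiple fragments) followed by a minimal TATA-box promoter, so transcription depends on Gal4 supplied by a driver line. According to the record, a Ubiquitin-C intron comes next. It is followed by a first "blown-out" (blo) recombinase target site, a nuclear-localized GFP (annotated as Emerald), a rabbit β-globin polyadenylation signal, a second blo site and finally a membrane-targeted TagRFP-T. The intron, blo sites and localization signals are described in the catalogue entry but are not individually annotated in the feature table.

In the unrecombined state, Gal4-expressing cells produce nuclear green fluorescence, and the poly(A) signal terminates the transcript before the red reporter. Where B3 recombinase is present, the segment between the two blo sites is presumably excised, removing GFP and the stop signal so that membrane TagRFP-T is expressed instead. The construct thus serves as a green-to-red switch reporter for B3 recombinase activity within Gal4-defined cell populations, which suits intersectional labelling in zebrafish. The record does not describe transposon or other integration elements.
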