Features (pLannotate 1.2.2; 22 found; start..end, strand, type, name):
      1..93      +  CDS            lacI (fragment): lac repressor; lacI; The lac repressor binds to the lac operator to inhibit transcription in E. coli. This inhibition can be relieved by adding lactose or isopropyl-β-D-thiogalactopyranoside (IPTG).
    106..127     +  protein_bind   CAP binding site: CAP binding activates transcription in the presence of cAMP. E. coli catabolite activator protein
    142..172     +  promoter       lac promoter: promoter for the E. coli lac operon
    180..196     +  protein_bind   lac operator: The lac repressor binds to the lac operator to inhibit transcription in E. coli. This inhibition can be relieved by adding lactose or isopropyl-β-D-thiogalactopyranoside (IPTG). lac repressor encoded by lacI
    478..495     +  protein_bind   5X UAS (fragment): five tandem copies of the "ScaI site" 17-mer CGGAGTACTGTCCTCCG, an upstream activating sequence (UAS) that efficiently binds yeast Gal4 (Webster et al., 1988; Pfeiffer et al., 2010) GAL4
    506..523     +  protein_bind   5X UAS (fragment): five tandem copies of the "ScaI site" 17-mer CGGAGTACTGTCCTCCG, an upstream activating sequence (UAS) that efficiently binds yeast Gal4 (Webster et al., 1988; Pfeiffer et al., 2010) GAL4
    577..594     +  protein_bind   5X UAS (fragment): five tandem copies of the "ScaI site" 17-mer CGGAGTACTGTCCTCCG, an upstream activating sequence (UAS) that efficiently binds yeast Gal4 (Webster et al., 1988; Pfeiffer et al., 2010) GAL4
    605..622     +  protein_bind   5X UAS (fragment): five tandem copies of the "ScaI site" 17-mer CGGAGTACTGTCCTCCG, an upstream activating sequence (UAS) that efficiently binds yeast Gal4 (Webster et al., 1988; Pfeiffer et al., 2010) GAL4
    631..648     +  protein_bind   5X UAS (fragment): five tandem copies of the "ScaI site" 17-mer CGGAGTACTGTCCTCCG, an upstream activating sequence (UAS) that efficiently binds yeast Gal4 (Webster et al., 1988; Pfeiffer et al., 2010) GAL4
    659..676     +  protein_bind   5X UAS (fragment): five tandem copies of the "ScaI site" 17-mer CGGAGTACTGTCCTCCG, an upstream activating sequence (UAS) that efficiently binds yeast Gal4 (Webster et al., 1988; Pfeiffer et al., 2010) GAL4
    685..702     +  protein_bind   5X UAS (fragment): five tandem copies of the "ScaI site" 17-mer CGGAGTACTGTCCTCCG, an upstream activating sequence (UAS) that efficiently binds yeast Gal4 (Webster et al., 1988; Pfeiffer et al., 2010) GAL4
    713..730     +  protein_bind   5X UAS (fragment): five tandem copies of the "ScaI site" 17-mer CGGAGTACTGTCCTCCG, an upstream activating sequence (UAS) that efficiently binds yeast Gal4 (Webster et al., 1988; Pfeiffer et al., 2010) GAL4
    792..809     +  promoter       minP (fragment): minimal TATA-box promoter with low basal activity
   1630..2346    +  CDS            Emerald: Emerald is a basic (constitutively fluorescent) green fluorescent protein published in 1998, derived from Aequorea victoria. It is reported to be a very rapidly-maturing weak dimer.
   2459..2514    +  polyA_signal   β-globin poly(A) signal: rabbit β-globin polyadenylation signal (Gil and Proudfoot, 1987)
   2928..3659    +  CDS            TagRFP-T: TagRFP-T is a basic (constitutively fluorescent) red fluorescent protein published in 2008, derived from Entacmaea quadricolor. It has low acid sensitivity.
   4239..4396    +  CDS            lacZα (fragment): LacZα fragment of β-galactosidase; lacZ fragment
   4402..4501    -  misc_feature   bom (fragment): basis of mobility region from pBR322
   4603..4638    -  CDS            rop (fragment): Rop protein, which maintains plasmids at low copy number; rop
   4733..4837    +  promoter       AmpR promoter: bla
   4838..5698    +  CDS            AmpR: β-lactamase; bla; confers resistance to ampicillin, carbenicillin, and related antibiotics
   5869..6457    +  rep_origin     ori: high-copy-number ColE1/pMB1/pBR322/pUC origin of replication
>Addgene plasmid #108355 | UAS:bloSwitch | addgene full sequence | sequence record 208272 | Addgene NGS Result
GCGCCCAATACGCAAACCGCCTCTCCCCGCGCGTTGGCCGATTCATTAATGCAGCTGGCACGACAGGTTT
CCCGACTGGAAAGCGGGCAGTGAGCGCAACGCAATTAATGTGAGTTAGCTCACTCATTAGGCACCCCAGG
CTTTACACTTTATGCTTCCGGCTCGTATGTTGTGTGGAATTGTGAGCGGATAACAATTTCACACAGGAAA
CAGCTATGACCATGATTACGCCAAGCTTGCATGGTCCCTTTAGCCAGTAGCGGTTCTAGGCACGGGCCGT
CCGGGCGGTGGCCTGGGGCGGAAAACTGAAGGGGGGCGGCACCGGCGGCTCAGCCCTTGTAATATATTAT
ATGCACCACTATTGGTTTACTTATGTCACAGTTTGTAAGTTTGTAACAGCCTGAACCTGGATCAGCTTAG
GCCTCCAAGGCGGAGTACTGTCCTCCGGGCTGGCGGAGTACTGTCCTCCGGCAAGGTCGGAGTACTGTCC
TCCGACACTAGAGGTCGGAGTACTGTCCTCCGACGCAAGGCGGAGTACTGTCCTCCGGGCTGCGGAGTAC
TGTCCTCCGGCAAGGTCGGAGTACTGTCCTCCGACACTAGAGGTCGGAGTACTGTCCTCCGACGCAAGGT
CGGAGTACTGTCCTCCGACACTAGAGGTCGGAGTACTGTCCTCCGACGCAAGGTCGGAGTACTGTCCTCC
GACACTAGAGGTCGGAGTACTGTCCTCCGACGCAAGGCGGAGTACTGTCCTCCGGGCTGGCGGAGTACTG
TCCTCCGGCAAGGGTCGACTCTAGAGGGTATATAATGGATCCCATCGCGTCTCAGCCTCACTTTGAGCTC
CTCCACACGAATTCGATACTAAGGATCCTTGTTTGTGAGTATGATGTTAAATATAAGCAATCGACGTTTG
TTTTGTCGTTTGTTAAATCTAGCAATGTTTTATTTCAATTAAAGTGTTAACCGGTTCATTTAAAGGTGTA
TTTCTGAATGAGCTAACGTATTAGCTTTTAACGCTAGCCGGACTGTTTGGTTTTGAGGATCAATAAACCA
ACGTTTTTTTCTGATTTATTTTGCTTTAAAATATAAAGGTATAATTCGTCGTCGAGAATTTTGGGTTTTG
TTCGAGTTTAGAAATTTGGCGGCGTTTTTTTGTACCGCGAAACAGGGCGGTGGTTCGGTGAGCTTCTCAA
TTCATCTGCTTGACAAACGGTTTTCGGCAACTGTAAATGCGCTATGATGCTTTTATTCTTTTCAGCGTGT
AACTTTGTTAAATATAATTGACTTTCCGACTATCGACGTTCGTTTCATCTCCGTGTTATTGTTTAATGGC
CATTTTCTGTGGTAAACTGTCGCCATTTTGTTTTCAGTCGTCCGTTTGTTCCGCCCTTACTCACAGCTGT
GTCAGCATTAGTGATGACTGTTCTCACCTGGCCTGTTTGCTTTCATTATTGATGAAGAGCTTTCTAGAGA
ATTCTGAAGCTCGTCTTTGTCCTGAATTCATCTGTATTCATTTAAAAAAAAAAATTAACCTTAATTTTTT
TTTCTTCTCAGCGTAAAGATATCGGTTGCTTAAGAATAAGTAATTCTTAAGCAACCGCCATCATGGCCCC
AAAGAAGAAACGCAAAGTGATGGTCTCAAAGGGAGAGGAACTGTTTACTGGAGTCGTGCCTATCCTGGTG
GAGCTGGATGGAGATGTGAATGGACACAAGTTCTCTGTGTCTGGAGAGGGAGAGGGAGATGCTACATATG
GAAAGCTGACACTGAAGTTCATCTGTACAACAGGAAAGCTGCCTGTGCCCTGGCCTACACTGGTGACAAC
ATTCACATATGGAGTGCAGTGTTTTGCTAGATACCCTGACCACATGAAGCAGCATGACTTCTTCAAGTCT
GCTATGCCTGAGGGATATGTGCAGGAGAGAACAATCTTCTTCAAGGATGATGGAAACTACAAGACAAGAG
CTGAGGTGAAGTTTGAGGGAGACACACTGGTGAACAGAATTGAGCTGAAGGGAATTGACTTCAAGGAGGA
TGGAAACATCCTGGGACACAAGCTGGAGTACAACTACAACAGCCACAAGGTGTACATCACAGCTGACAAG
CAGAAGAATGGAATCAAGGTGAACTTCAAGACAAGACACAACATTGAGGATGGATCTGTGCAGCTGGCTG
ACCACTACCAGCAGAACACACCTATTGGAGATGGACCTGTGCTGCTGCCTGACAACCACTACCTGAGCAC
ACAGTCTGCTCTGAGCAAGGACCCTAATGAGAAGAGAGACCACATGGTGCTGCTGGAGTTTGTGACAGCT
GCTGGAATCACACATGGAATGGATGAGCTGTACAAGTGAACTAGTAATTAAGTCTCAGCCACCGTTCCTC
TCGAGCCTCTAGATCTTTTTCCCTCTGCCAAAAATTATGGGGACATCATGAAGCCCCTTGAGCATCTGAC
TTCTGGCTAATAAAGGAAATTTATTTTCATTGCAATAGTGTGTTGGAATTTTTTGTGTCTCTCACTCGGA
AGGACATATGGGAGGGCAAATCATTTAAAACATCAGAATGAGTATTTGGTTTAGAGTTTGGCAACATATG
CCCATATGCTGGCTGCCATGAACAAAGGTTGGCTATAAAGAGGTCATCAGTATATGAAACAGCCCCCTGC
TGTCCATTCCTTATTCCATAGAAAAGCCTTGACTTGAGGTTAGATTTTTTTTATATTTTGTTTTGTGTTA
TTTTTTTCTTTAACATCCCTAAAATTTTCCTTACATGTTTTACTAGCCAGATTTTTCCTCCTCTCCTGAC
TACTCCCAGTCATAGCTGTCCCTCTTCTCTTATGAAGATCGGTTGCTTAAGAATAAGTAATTCTTAAGCA
ACCGCCATCATGGGATGCATTAAAAGTAAAAGAAAAGATAACCTGAACGATGATGAGATGGTGAGCAAAG
GAGAGGAACTGATCAAGGAGAACATGCACATGAAGCTGTACATGGAGGGAACAGTGAACAACCACCACTT
CAAGTGTACATCTGAGGGAGAGGGAAAGCCTTATGAGGGAACACAGACAATGAGAATCAAGGTGGTGGAG
GGAGGACCTCTGCCTTTTGCTTTTGACATCCTGGCTACCAGCTTCATGTATGGAAGCAGAACATTCATCA
ACCACACACAGGGAATCCCTGACTTCTTCAAGCAGAGCTTCCCTGAGGGATTCACATGGGAGAGAGTGAC
AACATATGAGGATGGAGGAGTGCTGACAGCTACACAGGACACAAGCCTCCAGGATGGATGTCTGATCTAC
AATGTGAAGATCAGAGGAGTGAACTTCCCTAGCAATGGACCTGTGATGCAGAAGAAGACACTGGGATGGG
AGGCTAACACAGAGATGCTGTACCCTGCTGATGGAGGACTGGAGGGAAGAACAGACATGGCTCTGAAGCT
GGTGGGAGGAGGACACCTGATCTGTAACTTCAAGACAACATACAGAAGCAAGAAGCCTGCTAAGAACCTG
AAGATGCCTGGAGTGTACTATGTGGACCACAGACTGGAGAGAATCAAGGAGGCTGACAAGGAGACATATG
TGGAGCAGCATGAGGTGGCTGTGGCTAGATACTGTGACCTGCCTAGCAAGCTGGGACACAAGCTGAATGG
AATGGATGAGCTGTACAAGTGACTCGAGACTAGTAATTAAGTCTCAGCCACCGTTAACTGAACATGTCAA
AACCTGTGGAGACTGTTGAGATTTGATGTTCTGAAAAGATAAAGCCTATAAATAAAATGTTGCCCAAATT
TCCTGCCTGATGTTTTTCTTTGTCTTTGCTACATGGCTTTGCTGCTCGGATCGGCTCACTCTGTGTATGC
CACGTTCACTTTGTACTCTCCTTCTCACGGTAGGTTTATTATTTTTAGATGTGCAGTTAGTTTCTGTGAA
ATAACACACCACACACTGATATTGTCTGTGCATTGACTTGGTGAGTGCACATTGTTTTTGATCTTGACAT
ATTTATATTTGATTGATCAGGTGAACTGTGTGAATCTAAAGTGCTCCATACAGATGTTCTGCATTGAAAA
TATTCTCATTTTATTAGTGGAAGTGAGTGTATGCCAGCGGCCGCGGTACCCTGCAGTCTAGACATTTCAG
TTGACGAAGACAAACAAAGTTCTGTTGTGACTATGGGGGGGGGGGGCGCCTGGGGATGGTCTCGCCCGGG
GAGTAATTCAGGGTAGAACCGCCACTGCCTTTAGCGACATTCACTGGCCGTCGTTTTACAACGTCGTGAC
TGGGAAAACCCTGGCGTTACCCAACTTAATCGCCTTGCAGCACATCCCCCTTTCGCCAGCTGGCGTAATA
GCGAAGAGGCCCGCACCGATCGCCCTTCCCAACAGTTGCGCAGCCTGAATGGCGAATGGCGCCTGATGCG
GTATTTTCTCCTTACGCATCTGTGCGGTATTTCACACCGCATATGGTGCACTCTCAGTACAATCTGCTCT
GATGCCGCATAGTTAAGCCAGCCCCGACACCCGCCAACACCCGCTGACGCGCCCTGACGGGCTTGTCTGC
TCCCGGCATCCGCTTACAGACAAGCTGTGACCGTCTCCGGGAGCTGCATGTGTCAGAGGTTTTCACCGTC
ATCACCGAAACGCGCGAGACGAAAGGGCCTCGTGATACGCCTATTTTTATAGGTTAATGTCATGATAATA
ATGGTTTCTTAGACGTCAGGTGGCACTTTTCGGGGAAATGTGCGCGGAACCCCTATTTGTTTATTTTTCT
AAATACATTCAAATATGTATCCGCTCATGAGACAATAACCCTGATAAATGCTTCAATAATATTGAAAAAG
GAAGAGTATGAGTATTCAACATTTCCGTGTCGCCCTTATTCCCTTTTTTGCGGCATTTTGCCTTCCTGTT
TTTGCTCACCCAGAAACGCTGGTGAAAGTAAAAGATGCTGAAGATCAGTTGGGTGCACGAGTGGGTTACA
TCGAACTGGATCTCAACAGCGGTAAGATCCTTGAGAGTTTTCGCCCCGAAGAACGTTTTCCAATGATGAG
CACTTTTAAAGTTCTGCTATGTGGCGCGGTATTATCCCGTATTGACGCCGGGCAAGAGCAACTCGGTCGC
CGCATACACTATTCTCAGAATGACTTGGTTGAGTACTCACCAGTCACAGAAAAGCATCTTACGGATGGCA
TGACAGTAAGAGAATTATGCAGTGCTGCCATAACCATGAGTGATAACACTGCGGCCAACTTACTTCTGAC
AACGATCGGAGGACCGAAGGAGCTAACCGCTTTTTTGCACAACATGGGGGATCATGTAACTCGCCTTGAT
CGTTGGGAACCGGAGCTGAATGAAGCCATACCAAACGACGAGCGTGACACCACGATGCCTGTAGCAATGG
CAACAACGTTGCGCAAACTATTAACTGGCGAACTACTTACTCTAGCTTCCCGGCAACAATTAATAGACTG
GATGGAGGCGGATAAAGTTGCAGGACCACTTCTGCGCTCGGCCCTTCCGGCTGGCTGGTTTATTGCTGAT
AAATCTGGAGCCGGTGAGCGTGGGTCTCGCGGTATCATTGCAGCACTGGGGCCAGATGGTAAGCCCTCCC
GTATCGTAGTTATCTACACGACGGGGAGTCAGGCAACTATGGATGAACGAAATAGACAGATCGCTGAGAT
AGGTGCCTCACTGATTAAGCATTGGTAACTGTCAGACCAAGTTTACTCATATATACTTTAGATTGATTTA
AAACTTCATTTTTAATTTAAAAGGATCTAGGTGAAGATCCTTTTTGATAATCTCATGACCAAAATCCCTT
AACGTGAGTTTTCGTTCCACTGAGCGTCAGACCCCGTAGAAAAGATCAAAGGATCTTCTTGAGATCCTTT
TTTTCTGCGCGTAATCTGCTGCTTGCAAACAAAAAAACCACCGCTACCAGCGGTGGTTTGTTTGCCGGAT
CAAGAGCTACCAACTCTTTTTCCGAAGGTAACTGGCTTCAGCAGAGCGCAGATACCAAATACTGTTCTTC
TAGTGTAGCCGTAGTTAGGCCACCACTTCAAGAACTCTGTAGCACCGCCTACATACCTCGCTCTGCTAAT
CCTGTTACCAGTGGCTGCTGCCAGTGGCGATAAGTCGTGTCTTACCGGGTTGGACTCAAGACGATAGTTA
CCGGATAAGGCGCAGCGGTCGGGCTGAACGGGGGGTTCGTGCACACAGCCCAGCTTGGAGCGAACGACCT
ACACCGAACTGAGATACCTACAGCGTGAGCTATGAGAAAGCGCCACGCTTCCCGAAGGGAGAAAGGCGGA
CAGGTATCCGGTAAGCGGCAGGGTCGGAACAGGAGAGCGCACGAGGGAGCTTCCAGGGGGAAACGCCTGG
TATCTTTATAGTCCTGTCGGGTTTCGCCACCTCTGACTTGAGCGTCGATTTTTGTGATGCTCGTCAGGGG
GGCGGAGCCTATGGAAAAACGCCAGCAACGCGGCCTTTTTACGGTTCCTGGCCTTTTGCTGGCCTTTTGC
TCACATGTTCTTTCCTGCGTTATCCCCTGATTCTGTGGATAACCGTATTACCGCCTTTGAGTGAGCTGAT
ACCGCTCGCCGCAGCCGAACGACCGAGCGCAGCGAGTCAGTGAGCGAGGAAGCGGAAGA
